Addgene plasmid #170971: EF1A_Hygro_P2A_RUNX1_N119I_Barcode
Purpose: Overexpression of RUNX1 N119I mutant protein.
Depositing lab: Prashant Mali. Depositing organization: University of California, San Diego (UCSD). Publication: Interface-guided phenotyping of coding variants in the transcription factor RUNX1. Ozturk K, Panwala R, Sheen J, Ford K, Jayne N, Portell A, Zhang DE, Hutter S, Haferlach T, Ideker T, Mali P, Carter H. Cell Rep. 2024 Jul 4;43(7):114436. doi: 10.1016/j.celrep.2024.114436. PubMed 38968069.
Backbone
  Vector backbone: EF1a_mCherry_P2A_Hygro_Barcode
  Backbone manufacturer: Prashant Mali (Addgene #120426)
  Backbone size w/o insert (bp): 9508
  Vector type: Mammalian Expression, Lentiviral
  Selectable markers: Hygromycin
Growth in bacteria
  Bacterial resistance: Ampicillin, 100 μg/mL
  Growth temperature: 37°C
  Growth strain: NEB Stable
  Copy number: High Copy
Gene/Insert
  Gene/Insert name: RUNX1 (alt name: AML1)
  Species: H. sapiens (human)
  Insert size (bp): 1359
  Mutation: N119I
  Entrez Gene: RUNX1 (a.k.a. AML1, AML1-EVI-1, AMLCR1, CBF2alpha, CBFA2, EVI-1, PEBP2aB, PEBP2alpha)
  Promoter: Ef1A
  Cloning method: Gibson Cloning
  Sequencing primers: 5′ CTGTGTAGAAGTACTCGCCGATAGTG; 3′ TCTTGTCTTCGTTGGGAGTG
Terms and licenses: Academic/Nonprofit Terms; Industry Terms: Not Available to Industry
Depositor comments: Please visit https://doi.org/10.1101/2023.08.03.551876 for bioRxiv preprint.
How to cite: EF1A_Hygro_P2A_RUNX1_N119I_Barcode was a gift from Prashant Mali (Addgene plasmid # 170971 ; http://n2t.net/addgene:170971 ; RRID:Addgene_170971)
