[The description below was written by a language model from this plasmid's Addgene catalogue record and pLannotate feature annotations shown in this document.]
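Description:
EF1A_Hygro_P2A_RUNX1_N119I_Barcode is a lentiviral transfer plasmid for mammalian overexpression of human RUNX1 (AML1) carrying the N119I point mutation. It was built by Gibson cloning into the EF1a_mCherry_P2A_Hygro_Barcode backbone, and the sequenced plasmid is about 10.9 kb. In bacteria it is maintained at high copy through a ColE1/pUC-type origin and selected with ampicillin (AmpR); an f1 origin is also present. Outside the viral region, the backbone carries an SV40/EM7-driven bleomycin/Zeocin resistance cassette with an SV40 polyadenylation signal, although the catalogue lists only hygromycin as the mammalian selectable marker.

The viral portion has a CMV enhancer/promoter fused to a truncated HIV-1 5' LTR, which allows Tat-independent production of genomic RNA in packaging cells. This is followed by the Ψ packaging signal with a gag fragment, the RRE for Rev-dependent nuclear export, and the cPPT/CTS. The internal expression cassette uses the constitutive EF-1α promoter to drive the hygromycin phosphotransferase gene (hph) followed by the 1,359 bp RUNX1 coding sequence. The plasmid name indicates the two are joined by a P2A self-cleaving peptide, which would fit in the short unannotated gap between them, so a single transcript would yield both the selection marker and the mutant transcription factor. Downstream lie a loxP site, a truncated 3' LTR and a bGH polyadenylation signal. The name also indicates a barcode, but neither it nor the P2A is annotated in the feature table, and the barcode's position is not stated. The construct is intended for stable transduction and hygromycin selection of cells expressing the RUNX1 N119I variant, and it comes from a study phenotyping RUNX1 coding variants.
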