Features (pLannotate 1.2.2; 33 found; start..end, strand, type, name):
    113..442     +  promoter       SV40 promoter: SV40 enhancer and early promoter
    490..537     +  promoter       EM7 promoter: synthetic bacterial promoter&nbsp
    556..930     +  CDS            BleoR: antibiotic-binding protein; Sh ble from Streptoalloteichus hindustanus; confers resistance to bleomycin, phleomycin, and Zeocin™
    940..1065    +  CDS            ble (fragment): BLE_KLEPN - Experimental evidence at protein level: Swiss-Prot protein existence level 1. Binding protein with a strong affinity to the bleomycin family of antibiotics. Binds to CL990; an antimitotic-antibiotic compound. From Klebsiella pneumoniae.
   1060..1181    +  polyA_signal   SV40 poly(A) signal: SV40 polyadenylation signal
   1252..1274    -  protein_bind   lac operator (fragment): The lac repressor binds to the lac operator to inhibit transcription in E. coli. This inhibition can be relieved by adding lactose or isopropyl-β-D-thiogalactopyranoside (IPTG). lac repressor encoded by lacI
   1278..1308    -  promoter       lac promoter: promoter for the E. coli lac operon
   1323..1344    -  protein_bind   CAP binding site: CAP binding activates transcription in the presence of cAMP. E. coli catabolite activator protein
   1357..1449    -  CDS            lacI (fragment): lac repressor; lacI; The lac repressor binds to the lac operator to inhibit transcription in E. coli. This inhibition can be relieved by adding lactose or isopropyl-β-D-thiogalactopyranoside (IPTG).
   1632..2220    -  rep_origin     ori: high-copy-number ColE1/pMB1/pBR322/pUC origin of replication
   2391..3251    -  CDS            AmpR: β-lactamase; bla; confers resistance to ampicillin, carbenicillin, and related antibiotics
   3252..3356    -  promoter       AmpR promoter: bla
   3415..3467    -  misc_feature   bom (fragment): basis of mobility region from pBR322
   3622..4001    +  enhancer       CMV enhancer: human cytomegalovirus immediate early enhancer
   4002..4201    +  promoter       CMV promoter: human cytomegalovirus (CMV) immediate early promoter
   4219..4399    +  LTR            5' LTR (truncated): truncated 5' long terminal repeat (LTR) from HIV-1
   4446..4571    +  misc_feature   HIV-1 Ψ: packaging signal of human immunodeficiency virus type 1
   4555..4918    +  CDS            HIV-1 gag (fragment): gag protein from human immunodeficiency virus 1; gag
   5064..5297    +  misc_feature   RRE: The Rev response element (RRE) of HIV-1 allows for Rev-dependent mRNA export from the nucleus to the cytoplasm.
   5674..5774    +  CDS            Rev (fragment): human immunodeficiency virus 1 (HIV-1) Rev protein; rev; enhances nuclear export of unspliced and incompletely spliced viral mRNAs
   5824..5941    +  misc_feature   cPPT/CTS: central polypurine tract and central termination sequence of HIV-1
   6004..6070    +  CDS            small t antigen (fragment): SV40 (simian virus 40) small t antigen
   6077..7255    +  promoter       EF-1α promoter: strong constitutive promoter for human elongation factor EF-1α
   7272..7290    +  promoter       T7 promoter: promoter for bacteriophage T7 RNA polymerase
   7310..7346    -  misc_feature   MCS (fragment): pBluescript multiple cloning site
   7354..8376    +  CDS            hph: KHYB_ECOLX - Experimental evidence at protein level: Swiss-Prot protein existence level 1. The aminoglycoside phosphotransferases achieve inactivation of their antibiotic substrates by phosphorylation. Only phosphorylates hygromycin and closely related compounds such as demethyl analogs and destomycin. From Escherichia coli.
   8443..9801    +  CDS            RUNX1: RUNX1_HUMAN - Also known as AML1, CBFA2. Experimental evidence at protein level: Swiss-Prot protein existence level 1. Isoform AML-1L interferes with the transactivation activity of RUNX1. From Homo sapiens (Human).
   9885..9998    +  CDS            nef (fragment): NEF_HV1LA - Experimental evidence at protein level: Swiss-Prot protein existence level 1. Extracellular Nef protein targets CD4(+) T-lymphocytes for apoptosis by interacting with CXCR4 surface receptors. From Human immunodeficiency virus type 1 group M subtype B (isolate Lai) (HIV-1).
   9996..10029   +  protein_bind   loxP: Cre-mediated recombination occurs in the 8-bp core sequence (GCATACAT). Cre recombinase
  10054..10234   +  LTR            5' LTR (truncated): truncated 5' long terminal repeat (LTR) from HIV-1
  10266..10490   +  polyA_signal   bGH poly(A) signal: bovine growth hormone polyadenylation signal
  10494..10515   +  promoter       SV40 promoter (fragment): SV40 enhancer and early promoter
  10536..99      +  rep_origin     f1 ori (across the origin) (sequence partly withheld): f1 bacteriophage origin of replication; arrow indicates direction of (+) strand synthesis
>Addgene plasmid #170971 | EF1A_Hygro_P2A_RUNX1_N119I_Barcode | addgene full sequence | sequence record 336428 | Addgene NGS Result
ACCCTATCTCGGTCTATTCTTTTGATTTATAAGGGATTTTGCCGATTTCGGCCTATTGGTTAAAAAATGA
GCTGATTTAACAAAAATTTAACGCGAATTAATTCTGTGGAATGTGTGTCAGTTAGGGTGTGGAAAGTCCC
CAGGCTCCCCAGCAGGCAGAAGTATGCAAAGCATGCATCTCAATTAGTCAGCAACCAGGTGTGGAAAGTC
CCCAGGCTCCCCAGCAGGCAGAAGTATGCAAAGCATGCATCTCAATTAGTCAGCAACCATAGTCCCGCCC
CTAACTCCGCCCATCCCGCCCCTAACTCCGCCCAGTTCCGCCCATTCTCCGCCCCATGGCTGACTAATTT
TTTTTATTTATGCAGAGGCCGAGGCCGCCTCTGCCTCTGAGCTATTCCAGAAGTAGTGAGGAGGCTTTTT
TGGAGGCCTAGGCTTTTGCAAAAAGCTCCCGGGAGCTTGTATATCCATTTTCGGATCTGATCAGCACGTG
TTGACAATTAATCATCGGCATAGTATATCGGCATAGTATAATACGACAAGGTGAGGAACTAAACCATGGC
CAAGTTGACCAGTGCCGTTCCGGTGCTCACCGCGCGCGACGTCGCCGGAGCGGTCGAGTTCTGGACCGAC
CGGCTCGGGTTCTCCCGGGACTTCGTGGAGGACGACTTCGCCGGTGTGGTCCGGGACGACGTGACCCTGT
TCATCAGCGCGGTCCAGGACCAGGTGGTGCCGGACAACACCCTGGCCTGGGTGTGGGTGCGCGGCCTGGA
CGAGCTGTACGCCGAGTGGTCGGAGGTCGTGTCCACGAACTTCCGGGACGCCTCCGGGCCGGCCATGACC
GAGATCGGCGAGCAGCCGTGGGGGCGGGAGTTCGCCCTGCGCGACCCGGCCGGCAACTGCGTGCACTTCG
TGGCCGAGGAGCAGGACTGACACGTGCTACGAGATTTCGATTCCACCGCCGCCTTCTATGAAAGGTTGGG
CTTCGGAATCGTTTTCCGGGACGCCGGCTGGATGATCCTCCAGCGCGGGGATCTCATGCTGGAGTTCTTC
GCCCACCCCAACTTGTTTATTGCAGCTTATAATGGTTACAAATAAAGCAATAGCATCACAAATTTCACAA
ATAAAGCATTTTTTTCACTGCATTCTAGTTGTGGTTTGTCCAAACTCATCAATGTATCTTATCATGTCTG
TATACCGTCGACCTCTAGCTAGAGCTTGGCGTAATCATGGTCATAGCTGTTTCCTGTGTGAAATTGTTAT
CCGCTCACAATTCCACACAACATACGAGCCGGAAGCATAAAGTGTAAAGCCTGGGGTGCCTAATGAGTGA
GCTAACTCACATTAATTGCGTTGCGCTCACTGCCCGCTTTCCAGTCGGGAAACCTGTCGTGCCAGCTGCA
TTAATGAATCGGCCAACGCGCGGGGAGAGGCGGTTTGCGTATTGGGCGCTCTTCCGCTTCCTCGCTCACT
GACTCGCTGCGCTCGGTCGTTCGGCTGCGGCGAGCGGTATCAGCTCACTCAAAGGCGGTAATACGGTTAT
CCACAGAATCAGGGGATAACGCAGGAAAGAACATGTGAGCAAAAGGCCAGCAAAAGGCCAGGAACCGTAA
AAAGGCCGCGTTGCTGGCGTTTTTCCATAGGCTCCGCCCCCCTGACGAGCATCACAAAAATCGACGCTCA
AGTCAGAGGTGGCGAAACCCGACAGGACTATAAAGATACCAGGCGTTTCCCCCTGGAAGCTCCCTCGTGC
GCTCTCCTGTTCCGACCCTGCCGCTTACCGGATACCTGTCCGCCTTTCTCCCTTCGGGAAGCGTGGCGCT
TTCTCATAGCTCACGCTGTAGGTATCTCAGTTCGGTGTAGGTCGTTCGCTCCAAGCTGGGCTGTGTGCAC
GAACCCCCCGTTCAGCCCGACCGCTGCGCCTTATCCGGTAACTATCGTCTTGAGTCCAACCCGGTAAGAC
ACGACTTATCGCCACTGGCAGCAGCCACTGGTAACAGGATTAGCAGAGCGAGGTATGTAGGCGGTGCTAC
AGAGTTCTTGAAGTGGTGGCCTAACTACGGCTACACTAGAAGAACAGTATTTGGTATCTGCGCTCTGCTG
AAGCCAGTTACCTTCGGAAAAAGAGTTGGTAGCTCTTGATCCGGCAAACAAACCACCGCTGGTAGCGGTG
GTTTTTTTGTTTGCAAGCAGCAGATTACGCGCAGAAAAAAAGGATCTCAAGAAGATCCTTTGATCTTTTC
TACGGGGTCTGACGCTCAGTGGAACGAAAACTCACGTTAAGGGATTTTGGTCATGAGATTATCAAAAAGG
ATCTTCACCTAGATCCTTTTAAATTAAAAATGAAGTTTTAAATCAATCTAAAGTATATATGAGTAAACTT
GGTCTGACAGTTACCAATGCTTAATCAGTGAGGCACCTATCTCAGCGATCTGTCTATTTCGTTCATCCAT
AGTTGCCTGACTCCCCGTCGTGTAGATAACTACGATACGGGAGGGCTTACCATCTGGCCCCAGTGCTGCA
ATGATACCGCGAGACCCACGCTCACCGGCTCCAGATTTATCAGCAATAAACCAGCCAGCCGGAAGGGCCG
AGCGCAGAAGTGGTCCTGCAACTTTATCCGCCTCCATCCAGTCTATTAATTGTTGCCGGGAAGCTAGAGT
AAGTAGTTCGCCAGTTAATAGTTTGCGCAACGTTGTTGCCATTGCTACAGGCATCGTGGTGTCACGCTCG
TCGTTTGGTATGGCTTCATTCAGCTCCGGTTCCCAACGATCAAGGCGAGTTACATGATCCCCCATGTTGT
GCAAAAAAGCGGTTAGCTCCTTCGGTCCTCCGATCGTTGTCAGAAGTAAGTTGGCCGCAGTGTTATCACT
CATGGTTATGGCAGCACTGCATAATTCTCTTACTGTCATGCCATCCGTAAGATGCTTTTCTGTGACTGGT
GAGTACTCAACCAAGTCATTCTGAGAATAGTGTATGCGGCGACCGAGTTGCTCTTGCCCGGCGTCAATAC
GGGATAATACCGCGCCACATAGCAGAACTTTAAAAGTGCTCATCATTGGAAAACGTTCTTCGGGGCGAAA
ACTCTCAAGGATCTTACCGCTGTTGAGATCCAGTTCGATGTAACCCACTCGTGCACCCAACTGATCTTCA
GCATCTTTTACTTTCACCAGCGTTTCTGGGTGAGCAAAAACAGGAAGGCAAAATGCCGCAAAAAAGGGAA
TAAGGGCGACACGGAAATGTTGAATACTCATACTCTTCCTTTTTCAATATTATTGAAGCATTTATCAGGG
TTATTGTCTCATGAGCGGATACATATTTGAATGTATTTAGAAAAATAAACAAATAGGGGTTCCGCGCACA
TTTCCCCGAAAAGTGCCACCTGACGTCGACGGATCGGGAGATCTCCCGATCCCCTATGGTGCACTCTCAG
TACAATCTGCTCTGATGCCGCATAGTTAAGCCAGTATCTGCTCCCTGCTTGTGTGTTGGAGGTCGCTGAG
TAGTGCGCGAGCAAAATTTAAGCTACAACAAGGCAAGGCTTGACCGACAATTGCATGAAGAATCTGCTTA
GGGTTAGGCGTTTTGCGCTGCTTCGCGATGTACGGGCCAGATATACGCGTTGACATTGATTATTGACTAG
TTATTAATAGTAATCAATTACGGGGTCATTAGTTCATAGCCCATATATGGAGTTCCGCGTTACATAACTT
ACGGTAAATGGCCCGCCTGGCTGACCGCCCAACGACCCCCGCCCATTGACGTCAATAATGACGTATGTTC
CCATAGTAACGCCAATAGGGACTTTCCATTGACGTCAATGGGTGGAGTATTTACGGTAAACTGCCCACTT
GGCAGTACATCAAGTGTATCATATGCCAAGTACGCCCCCTATTGACGTCAATGACGGTAAATGGCCCGCC
TGGCATTATGCCCAGTACATGACCTTATGGGACTTTCCTACTTGGCAGTACATCTACGTATTAGTCATCG
CTATTACCATGGTGATGCGGTTTTGGCAGTACATCAATGGGCGTGGATAGCGGTTTGACTCACGGGGATT
TCCAAGTCTCCACCCCATTGACGTCAATGGGAGTTTGTTTTGGCACCAAAATCAACGGGACTTTCCAAAA
TGTCGTAACAACTCCGCCCCATTGACGCAAATGGGCGGTAGGCGTGTACGGTGGGAGGTCTATATAAGCA
GCGCGTTTTGCCTGTACTGGGTCTCTCTGGTTAGACCAGATCTGAGCCTGGGAGCTCTCTGGCTAACTAG
GGAACCCACTGCTTAAGCCTCAATAAAGCTTGCCTTGAGTGCTTCAAGTAGTGTGTGCCCGTCTGTTGTG
TGACTCTGGTAACTAGAGATCCCTCAGACCCTTTTAGTCAGTGTGGAAAATCTCTAGCAGTGGCGCCCGA
ACAGGGACTTGAAAGCGAAAGGGAAACCAGAGGAGCTCTCTCGACGCAGGACTCGGCTTGCTGAAGCGCG
CACGGCAAGAGGCGAGGGGCGGCGACTGGTGAGTACGCCAAAAATTTTGACTAGCGGAGGCTAGAAGGAG
AGAGATGGGTGCGAGAGCGTCAGTATTAAGCGGGGGAGAATTAGATCGCGATGGGAAAAAATTCGGTTAA
GGCCAGGGGGAAAGAAAAAATATAAATTAAAACATATAGTATGGGCAAGCAGGGAGCTAGAACGATTCGC
AGTTAATCCTGGCCTGTTAGAAACATCAGAAGGCTGTAGACAAATACTGGGACAGCTACAACCATCCCTT
CAGACAGGATCAGAAGAACTTAGATCATTATATAATACAGTAGCAACCCTCTATTGTGTGCATCAAAGGA
TAGAGATAAAAGACACCAAGGAAGCTTTAGACAAGATAGAGGAAGAGCAAAACAAAAGTAAGACCACCGC
ACAGCAAGCGGCCGCTGATCTTCAGACCTGGAGGAGGAGATATGAGGGACAATTGGAGAAGTGAATTATA
TAAATATAAAGTAGTAAAAATTGAACCATTAGGAGTAGCACCCACCAAGGCAAAGAGAAGAGTGGTGCAG
AGAGAAAAAAGAGCAGTGGGAATAGGAGCTTTGTTCCTTGGGTTCTTGGGAGCAGCAGGAAGCACTATGG
GCGCAGCGTCAATGACGCTGACGGTACAGGCCAGACAATTATTGTCTGGTATAGTGCAGCAGCAGAACAA
TTTGCTGAGGGCTATTGAGGCGCAACAGCATCTGTTGCAACTCACAGTCTGGGGCATCAAGCAGCTCCAG
GCAAGAATCCTGGCTGTGGAAAGATACCTAAAGGATCAACAGCTCCTGGGGATTTGGGGTTGCTCTGGAA
AACTCATTTGCACCACTGCTGTGCCTTGGAATGCTAGTTGGAGTAATAAATCTCTGGAACAGATTTGGAA
TCACACGACCTGGATGGAGTGGGACAGAGAAATTAACAATTACACAAGCTTAATACACTCCTTAATTGAA
GAATCGCAAAACCAGCAAGAAAAGAATGAACAAGAATTATTGGAATTAGATAAATGGGCAAGTTTGTGGA
ATTGGTTTAACATAACAAATTGGCTGTGGTATATAAAATTATTCATAATGATAGTAGGAGGCTTGGTAGG
TTTAAGAATAGTTTTTGCTGTACTTTCTATAGTGAATAGAGTTAGGCAGGGATATTCACCATTATCGTTT
CAGACCCACCTCCCAACCCCGAGGGGACCCGACAGGCCCGAAGGAATAGAAGAAGAAGGTGGAGAGAGAG
ACAGAGACAGATCCATTCGATTAGTGAACGGATCGGCACTGCGTGCGCCAATTCTGCAGACAAATGGCAG
TATTCATCCACAATTTTAAAAGAAAAGGGGGGATTGGGGGGTACAGTGCAGGGGAAAGAATAGTAGACAT
AATAGCAACAGACATACAAACTAAAGAATTACAAAAACAAATTACAAAAATTCAAAATTTTCGGGTTTAT
TACAGGGACAGCAGAGATCCAGTTTGGTTAATTAATCGATAAGCTTTGCAAAGATGGATAAAGTTTTAAA
CAGAGAGGAATCTTTGCAGCTAATGGACCTTCTAGGTCTTGAAAGGAGTGGGAATTGGCTCCGGTGCCCG
TCAGTGGGCAGAGCGCACATCGCCCACAGTCCCCGAGAAGTTGGGGGGAGGGGTCGGCAATTGAACCGGT
GCCTAGAGAAGGTGGCGCGGGGTAAACTGGGAAAGTGATGTCGTGTACTGGCTCCGCCTTTTTCCCGAGG
GTGGGGGAGAACCGTATATAAGTGCAGTAGTCGCCGTGAACGTTCTTTTTCGCAACGGGTTTGCCGCCAG
AACACAGGTAAGTGCCGTGTGTGGTTCCCGCGGGCCTGGCCTCTTTACGGGTTATGGCCCTTGCGTGCCT
TGAATTACTTCCACCTGGCTGCAGTACGTGATTCTTGATCCCGAGCTTCGGGTTGGAAGTGGGTGGGAGA
GTTCGAGGCCTTGCGCTTAAGGAGCCCCTTCGCCTCGTGCTTGAGTTGAGGCCTGGCCTGGGCGCTGGGG
CCGCCGCGTGCGAATCTGGTGGCACCTTCGCGCCTGTCTCGCTGCTTTCGATAAGTCTCTAGCCATTTAA
AATTTTTGATGACCTGCTGCGACGCTTTTTTTCTGGCAAGATAGTCTTGTAAATGCGGGCCAAGATCTGC
ACACTGGTATTTCGGTTTTTGGGGCCGCGGGCGGCGACGGGGCCCGTGCGTCCCAGCGCACATGTTCGGC
GAGGCGGGGCCTGCGAGCGCGGCCACCGAGAATCGGACGGGGGTAGTCTCAAGCTGGCCGGCCTGCTCTG
GTGCCTGGCCTCGCGCCGCCGTGTATCGCCCCGCCCTGGGCGGCAAGGCTGGCCCGGTCGGCACCAGTTG
CGTGAGCGGAAAGATGGCCGCTTCCCGGCCCTGCTGCAGGGAGCTCAAAATGGAGGACGCGGCGCTCGGG
AGAGCGGGCGGGTGAGTCACCCACACAAAGGAAAAGGGCCTTTCCGTCCTCAGCCGTCGCTTCATGTGAC
TCCACGGAGTACCGGGCGCCGTCCAGGCACCTCGATTAGTTCTCGAGCTTTTGGAGTACGTCGTCTTTAG
GTTGGGGGGAGGGGTTTTATGCGATGGAGTTTCCCCACACTGAGTGGGTGGAGACTGAAGTTAGGCCAGC
TTGGCACTTGATGTAATTCTCCTTGGAATTTGCCCTTTTTGAGTTTGGATCTTGGTTCATTCTCAAGCCT
CAGACAGTGGTTCAAAGTTTTTTTCTTCCATTTCAGGTGTCGTGAGGAATTAGCTTGGTACTAATACGAC
TCACTATAGGGAGACCCAAGCTGGCTAGGTAAGCTTGATATCGAATTCCTGCAGCCCGGGGGATCCCGCC
ACCATGAAAAAGCCTGAACTCACCGCGACGTCTGTCGAGAAGTTTCTGATCGAAAAGTTCGACAGCGTCT
CCGACCTGATGCAGCTCTCGGAGGGCGAAGAATCTCGTGCTTTCAGCTTCGATGTAGGAGGGCGTGGATA
TGTCCTGCGGGTAAATAGCTGCGCCGATGGTTTCTACAAAGATCGTTATGTTTATCGGCACTTTGCATCG
GCCGCGCTCCCGATTCCGGAAGTGCTTGACATTGGGGAATTCAGCGAGAGCCTGACCTATTGCATCTCCC
GCCGTGCACAGGGTGTCACGTTGCAAGACCTGCCTGAAACCGAACTGCCCGCTGTTCTGCAGCCGGTCGC
GGAGGCCATGGATGCGATCGCTGCGGCCGATCTTAGCCAGACGAGCGGGTTCGGCCCATTCGGACCGCAA
GGAATCGGTCAATACACTACATGGCGTGATTTCATATGCGCGATTGCTGATCCCCATGTGTATCACTGGC
AAACTGTGATGGACGACACCGTCAGTGCGTCCGTCGCGCAGGCTCTCGATGAGCTGATGCTTTGGGCCGA
GGACTGCCCCGAAGTCCGGCACCTCGTGCACGCGGATTTCGGCTCCAACAATGTCCTGACGGACAATGGC
CGCATAACAGCGGTCATTGACTGGAGCGAGGCGATGTTCGGGGATTCCCAATACGAGGTCGCCAACATCT
TCTTCTGGAGGCCGTGGTTGGCTTGTATGGAGCAGCAGACGCGCTACTTCGAGCGGAGGCATCCGGAGCT
TGCAGGATCGCCGCGGCTCCGGGCGTATATGCTCCGCATTGGTCTTGACCAACTCTATCAGAGCTTGGTT
GACGGCAATTTCGATGATGCAGCTTGGGCGCAGGGTCGATGCGACGCAATCGTCCGATCCGGAGCCGGGA
CTGTCGGGCGTACACAAATCGCCCGCAGAAGCGCGGCCGTCTGGACCGATGGCTGTGTAGAAGTACTCGC
CGATAGTGGAAACCGACGCCCCAGCACTCGTCCGAGGGCAAAGGAAGGATCCGGCGCAACAAACTTCTCT
CTGCTGAAACAAGCCGGAGATGTCGAAGAGAATCCTGGACCGATGCGTATCCCCGTAGATGCCAGCACGA
GCCGCCGCTTCACGCCGCCTTCCACCGCGCTGAGCCCAGGCAAGATGAGCGAGGCGTTGCCGCTGGGCGC
CCCGGACGCCGGCGCTGCCCTGGCCGGCAAGCTGAGGAGCGGCGACCGCAGCATGGTGGAGGTGCTGGCC
GACCACCCGGGCGAGCTGGTGCGCACCGACAGCCCCAACTTCCTCTGCTCCGTGCTGCCTACGCACTGGC
GCTGCAACAAGACCCTGCCCATCGCTTTCAAGGTGGTGGCCCTAGGGGATGTTCCAGATGGCACTCTGGT
CACTGTGATGGCTGGCAATGATGAAAACTACTCGGCTGAGCTGAGAATTGCTACCGCAGCCATGAAGAAC
CAGGTTGCAAGATTTAATGACCTCAGGTTTGTCGGTCGAAGTGGAAGAGGGAAAAGCTTCACTCTGACCA
TCACTGTCTTCACAAACCCACCGCAAGTCGCCACCTACCACAGAGCCATCAAAATCACAGTGGATGGGCC
CCGAGAACCTCGAAGACATCGGCAGAAACTAGATGATCAGACCAAGCCCGGGAGCTTGTCCTTTTCCGAG
CGGCTCAGTGAACTGGAGCAGCTGCGGCGCACAGCCATGAGGGTCAGCCCACACCACCCAGCCCCCACGC
CCAACCCTCGTGCCTCCCTGAACCACTCCACTGCCTTTAACCCTCAGCCTCAGAGTCAGATGCAGGATAC
AAGGCAGATCCAACCATCCCCACCGTGGTCCTACGATCAGTCCTACCAATACCTGGGATCCATTGCCTCT
CCTTCTGTGCACCCAGCAACGCCCATTTCACCTGGACGTGCCAGCGGCATGACAACCCTCTCTGCAGAAC
TTTCCAGTCGACTCTCAACGGCACCCGACCTGACAGCGTTCAGCGACCCGCGCCAGTTCCCCGCGCTGCC
CTCCATCTCCGACCCCCGCATGCACTATCCAGGCGCCTTCACCTACTCCCCGACGCCGGTCACCTCGGGC
ATCGGCATCGGCATGTCGGCCATGGGCTCGGCCACGCGCTACCACACCTACCTGCCGCCGCCCTACCCCG
GCTCGTCGCAAGCGCAGGGAGGCCCGTTCCAAGCCAGCTCGCCCTCCTACCACCTGTACTACGGCGCCTC
GGCCGGCTCCTACCAGTTCTCCATGGTGGGCGGCGAGCGCTCGCCGCCGCGCATCCTGCCGCCCTGCACC
AACGCCTCCACCGGCTCCGCGCTGCTCAACCCCAGCCTCCCGAACCAGAGCGACGTGGTGGAGGCCGAGG
GCAGCCACAGCAACTCCCCCACCAACATGGCGCCCTCCGCGCGCCTGGAGGAGGCCGTGTGGAGGCCCTA
CTGACTAGCTAAGTTAGAACTATTTCCTGGCTGTTACGCGCGAGTAGAAGACCTACTGACGGGCTTGTTA
AACAGTGAACCGCCCGCCCCACGACCCGCAGCGCCCGACCGAAAGGAGCGCACGACCCCATGCATCGAAC
AAAAGAAAAGGGGGGACTGGAAGGGCTAATTCACTCCCAACGAAGACAAGATATCATAACTTCGTATAGC
ATACATTATACGAAGTTATCGTCTAGCTGGTCCGGACTGTACTGGGTCTCTCTGGTTAGACCAGATCTGA
GCCTGGGAGCTCTCTGGCTAACTAGGGAACCCACTGCTTAAGCCTCAATAAAGCTTGCCTTGAGTGCTTC
AAGTAGTGTGTGCCCGTCTGTTGTGTGACTCTGGTAACTAGAGATCCCTCAGACCCTTTTAGTCAGTGTG
GAAAATCTCTAGCAGGGCCCGTTTAAACCCGCTGATCAGCCTCGACTGTGCCTTCTAGTTGCCAGCCATC
TGTTGTTTGCCCCTCCCCCGTGCCTTCCTTGACCCTGGAAGGTGCCACTCCCACTGTCCTTTCCTAATAA
AATGAGGAAATTGCATCGCATTGTCTGAGTAGGTGTCATTCTATTCTGGGGGGTGGGGTGGGGCAGGACA
GCAAGGGGGAGGATTGGGAAGACAATAGCAGGCATGCTGGGGATGCGGTGGGCTCTATGGCTTCTGAGGC
GGAAAGAACCAGCTGGGGCTCTAGGGGGTATCCCC
[124 nt withheld, positions 10536-10659]
C
[91 nt withheld, positions 10661-10751]
A
[49 nt withheld, positions 10753-10801]
CCTTTGACGTTGGAGTCCACGTTCTTT
[37 nt withheld, positions 10829-10865]
